>Addgene plasmid #192316 | pEN_TT mCh-V5-NES-EGFP-ERBB2 NLS | addgene full sequence | sequence record 375749 | Addgene NGS Result
CTGACGGATGGCCTTTTTGCGTTTCTACAAACTCTTCCTGTTAGTTAGTTACTTAAGCTCGGGCCCCAAA
TAATGATTTTATTTTGACTGATAGTGACCTGTTCGTTGCAACAAATTGATAAGCAATGCTTTTTTATAAT
GCCAACTTTGTACAAAAAAGCAGGCTTTAAAGGAACCAATTCAGTCGACTGGATCCCGAGTTTACTCCCT
ATCAGTGATAGAGAACGTATGTCGAGTTTACTCCCTATCAGTGATAGAGAACGATGTCGAGTTTACTCCC
TATCAGTGATAGAGAACGTATGTCGAGTTTACTCCCTATCAGTGATAGAGAACGTATGTCGAGTTTACTC
CCTATCAGTGATAGAGAACGTATGTCGAGTTTATCCCTATCAGTGATAGAGAACGTATGTCGAGTTTACT
CCCTATCAGTGATAGAGAACGTATGTCGAGGTAGGCGTGTACGGTGGGAGGCCTATATAAGCAGAGCTCG
TTTAGTGAACCGTCAGATCGCCACTAGTATGGTGAGCAAGGGCGAGGAGGATAACATGGCCATCATCAAG
GAGTTCATGCGCTTCAAGGTGCACATGGAGGGCTCCGTGAACGGCCACGAGTTCGAGATCGAGGGCGAGG
GCGAGGGCCGCCCCTACGAGGGCACCCAGACCGCCAAGCTGAAGGTGACCAAGGGTGGCCCCCTGCCCTT
CGCCTGGGACATCCTGTCCCCTCAGTTCATGTACGGCTCCAAGGCCTACGTGAAGCACCCCGCCGACATC
CCCGACTACTTGAAGCTGTCCTTCCCCGAGGGCTTCAAGTGGGAGCGCGTGATGAACTTCGAGGACGGCG
GCGTGGTGACCGTGACCCAGGACTCCTCCCTGCAGGACGGCGAGTTCATCTACAAGGTGAAGCTGCGCGG
CACCAACTTCCCCTCCGACGGCCCCGTAATGCAGAAGAAGACCATGGGCTGGGAGGCCTCCTCCGAGCGG
ATGTACCCCGAGGACGGCGCCCTGAAGGGCGAGATCAAGCAGAGGCTGAAGCTGAAGGACGGCGGCCACT
ACGACGCTGAGGTCAAGACCACCTACAAGGCCAAGAAGCCCGTGCAGCTGCCCGGCGCCTACAACGTCAA
CATCAAGTTGGACATCACCTCCCACAACGAGGACTACACCATCGTGGAACAGTACGAACGCGCCGAGGGC
CGCCACTCCACCGGCGGCATGGACGAGCTGTACAAGGGTAAGCCTATCCCTAACCCTCTCCTCGGTCTCG
ATTCTACGACCGGTTTAGCCTTGAAATTAGCAGGTCTTGATATCATGGTGAGCAAGGGCGAGGAGCTGTT
CACCGGGGTGGTGCCCATCCTGGTCGAGCTGGACGGCGACGTAAACGGCCACAAGTTCAGCGTGTCTGGC
GAGGGCGAGGGCGATGCCACCTACGGCAAGCTGACCCTGAAGTTCATCTGCACCACCGGCAAGCTGCCCG
TGCCCTGGCCCACCCTCGTGACCACCCTGACCTACGGCGTGCAGTGCTTCAGCCGCTACCCCGACCACAT
GAAGCAGCACGACTTCTTCAAGTCCGCCATGCCCGAAGGCTACGTCCAGGAGCGCACCATCTTCTTCAAG
GACGACGGCAACTACAAGACCCGCGCCGAGGTGAAGTTCGAGGGCGACACCCTGGTGAACCGCATCGAGC
TGAAGGGCATCGACTTCAAGGAGGACGGCAACATCCTGGGGCACAAGCTGGAGTACAACTACAACAGCCA
CAACGTCTATATCATGGCCGACAAGCAGAAGAACGGCATCAAGGCGAACTTCAAGATCCGCCACAACATC
GAGGACGGCAGCGTGCAGCTCGCCGACCACTACCAGCAGAACACCCCCATCGGCGACGGCCCCGTGCTGC
TGCCCGACAACCACTACCTGAGCACCCAGTCCGCCCTGAGCAAAGACCCCAACGAGAAGCGCGATCACAT
GGTCCTGCTGGAGTTCGTGACCGCCGCCGGGATCACTCTCGGCATGGACGAGCTGTACGGTACCAAACGA
AGGCAGCAGAAGATCCGGAAGTATACGATGCGTAGGTGACAATTGGAAGACTAATGCGTTTTCGAGATAT
CTAGACCCAGCTTTCTTGTACAAAGTTGGCATTATAAGAAAGCATTGCTTATCAATTTGTTGCAACGAAC
AGGTCACTATCAGTCAAAATAAAATCATTATTTGCCATCCAGCTGCAGCTCTGGCCCGTGTCTCAAAATC
TCTGATGTTACATTGCACAAGATAAAAATATATCATCATGAACAATAAAACTGTCTGCTTACATAAACAG
TAATACAAGGGGTGTTATGAGCCATATTCAACGGGAAACGTCGAGGCCGCGATTAAATTCCAACATGGAT
GCTGATTTATATGGGTATAAATGGGCTCGCGATAATGTCGGGCAATCAGGTGCGACAATCTATCGCTTGT
ATGGGAAGCCCGATGCGCCAGAGTTGTTTCTGAAACATGGCAAAGGTAGCGTTGCCAATGATGTTACAGA
TGAGATGGTCAGACTAAACTGGCTGACGGAATTTATGCCTCTTCCGACCATCAAGCATTTTATCCGTACT
CCTGATGATGCATGGTTACTCACCACTGCGATCCCCGGAAAAACAGCATTCCAGGTATTAGAAGAATATC
CTGATTCAGGTGAAAATATTGTTGATGCGCTGGCAGTGTCCCTGCGCCGGTTGCATTCGATTCCTGTTTG
TAATTGTCCTTTTAACAGCGATCGCGTATTTCGTCTCGCTCAGGCGCAATCACGAATGAATAACGGTTTG
GTTGATGCGAGTGATTTTGATGACGAGCGTAATGGCTGGCCTGTTGAACAAGTCTGGAAAGAAATGCATA
AACTTTTGCCATTCTCACCGGATTCAGTCGTCACTCATGGTGATTTCTCACTTGATAACCTTATTTTTGA
CGAGGGGAAATTAGGCCGGGAAGCCGATCTCGGCTTGAACGAATTGTTAGGTGGCGGTACTTGGGTCGAT
ATCAAAGTGCATCACTTCTTCCCGTATGCCCAACTTTGTATAGAGAGCCACTGCGGGATCGTCACCGTAA
TCTGCTTGCACGTAGATCACATAAGCACCAAGCGCGTTGGCCTCATGCTTGAGGAGATTGATGAGCGCGG
TGGCAATGCCCTGCCTCCGGTGCTCGCCGGAGACTGCGAGATCATAGATATAGATCTCACTACGCGGCTG
CTCAAACTTGGGCAGAACGTAAGCCGCGAGAGCGCCAACAACCGCTTCTTGGTCGAAGGCAGCAAGCGCG
ATGAATGTCTTACTACGGAGCAAGTTCCCGAGGTAATCGGAGTCCGGCTGATGTTGGGAGTAGGTGGCTA
CGTCTCCGAACTCACGACCGAAAAGATCAAGAGCAGCCCGCATGGATTTGACTTGGTCAGGGCCGAGCCT
ACATGTGCGAATGATGCCCATACTTGAGCCACCTAACTTTGTTTTAGGGCGACTGCCCTGCTGCGTAACA
TCGTTGCTGCTGCGTAACATCGTTGCTGCTCCATAACATCAAACATCGACCCACGGCGTAACGCGCTTGC
TGCTTGGATGCCCGAGGCATAGACTGTACAAAAAAACAGTCATAACAAGCCATGAAAACCGCCACTGCGC
CGTTACCACCGCTGCGTTCGGTCAAGGTTCTGGACCAGTTGCGTGAGCGCATACGCTACTTGCATTACAG
TTTACGAACCGAACAGGCTTATGTCAACTGGGTTCGTGCCTTCATCCGTTTCCACGGTGTGCGTCACCCG
GCAACCTTGGGCAGCAGCGAAGTCGAGGCATTTCTGTCCTGGCTGGCGAACGAGCGCAAGGTTTCGGTCT
CCACGCATCGTCAGGCATTGGCGGCCTTGCTGTTCTTCTACGGCAAGGTGCTGTGCACGGATCTGCCCTG
GCTTCAGGAGATCGGAAGACCTCGGCCGTCGCGGCGCTTGCCGGTGGTGCTGACCCCGGATGAAGTGGTT
CGCATCCTCGGTTTTCTGGAAGGCGAGCATCGTTTGTTCGCCCAGGACTCTAGCTATAGTTCTAGTGGTT
GGCTACTAATAGGTTGTATTGATGTTGGACGAGTCGGAATCGCAGACCGATACCAGGATCTTGCCATCCT
ATGGAACTGCCTCGGTGAGTTTTCTCCTTCATTACAGAAACGGCTTTTTCAAAAATATGGTATTGATAAT
CCTGATATGAATAAATTGCAGTTTCATTTGATGCTCGATGAGTTTTTCTAATCAGAATTGGTTAATTGGT
TGTAACACTGGCAGAGCATTACGCTGACTTGACGGGACGGCGCAAGCTCATGACCAAAATCCCTTAACGT
GAGTTTTCGTTCCACTGAGCGTCAGACCCCGTAGAAAAGATCAAAGGATCTTCTTGAGATCCTTTTTTTC
TGCGCGTAATCTGCTGCTTGCAAACAAAAAAACCACCGCTACCAGCGGTGGTTTGTTTGCCGGATCAAGA
GCTACCAACTCTTTTTCCGAAGGTAACTGGCTTCAGCAGAGCGCAGATACCAAATACTGTTCTTCTAGTG
TAGCCGTAGTTAGGCCACCACTTCAAGAACTCTGTAGCACCGCCTACATACCTCGCTCTGCTAATCCTGT
TACCAGTGGCTGCTGCCAGTGGCGATAAGTCGTGTCTTACCGGGTTGGACTCAAGACGATAGTTACCGGA
TAAGGCGCAGCGGTCGGGCTGAACGGGGGGTTCGTGCACACAGCCCAGCTTGGAGCGAACGACCTACACC
GAACTGAGATACCTACAGCGTGAGCTATGAGAAAGCGCCACGCTTCCCGAAGGGAGAAAGGCGGACAGGT
ATCCGGTAAGCGGCAGGGTCGGAACAGGAGAGCGCACGAGGGAGCTTCCAGGGGGAAACGCCTGGTATCT
TTATAGTCCTGTCGGGTTTCGCCACCTCTGACTTGAGCGTCGATTTTTGTGATGCTCGTCAGGGGGGCGG
AGCCTATGGAAAAACGCCAGCAACGCGGCCTTTTTACGGTTCCTGGCCTTTTGCTGGCCTTTTGCTCACA
TGTTCTTTCCTGCGTTATCCCCTGATTCTGTGGATAACCGTATTACCGCTAGCATGGATCTCGGGGACGT
CTAACTACTAAGCGAGAGTAGGGAACTGCCAGGCATCAAATAAAACGAAAGGCTCAGTCGGAAGACTGGG
CCTTTCGTTTTATCTGTTGTTTGTCGGTGAACGCTCTCCTGAGTAGGACAAATCCGCCGGGAGCGGATTT
GAACGTTGTGAAGCAACGGCCCGGAGGGTGGCGGGCAGGACGCCCGCCATAAACTGCCAGGCATCAAACT
AAGCAGAAGGCCATC
Features (pLannotate 1.2.2; 14 found; start..end, strand, type, name):
     67..166     +  protein_bind   attL1: mutant version of attL; recombination site for the Gateway® LR reaction LR Clonase™
    198..512     +  promoter       tight TRE promoter: Tet-responsive promoter PTight, consisting of seven tet operator sequences followed by the minimal CMV promoter
    519..1226    +  CDS            mCherry: mCherry is a basic (constitutively fluorescent) red fluorescent protein published in 2004, derived from Discosoma sp.. It is reported to be a very rapidly-maturing monomer with low acid sensitivity.
   1227..1268    +  CDS            V5 tag: epitope tag from simian virus 5
   1305..2018    +  CDS            EGFP: EGFP is a basic (constitutively fluorescent) green fluorescent protein published in 1996, derived from Aequorea victoria. It is reported to be a rapidly-maturing weak dimer with moderate acid sensitivity.
   2105..2204    -  protein_bind   attL2: mutant version of attL; recombination site for the Gateway® LR reaction LR Clonase™
   2327..2953    +  CDS            KanR (fragment): aminoglycoside phosphotransferase; aph(3')-Ia; confers resistance to kanamycin in bacteria or G418 (Geneticin®) in eukaryotes
   2987..3520    -  CDS            GmR: gentamycin acetyltransferase; aacC1; confers resistance to gentamycin
   3709..3737    -  promoter       Pc promoter: intI1 (promoter lies within the coding sequence); class 1 integron promoter
   3715..4062    -  CDS            YPR2_ECOLX (fragment): Protein predicted: Swiss-Prot protein existence level 4. From Escherichia coli.
   4067..4251    +  CDS            KanR (fragment): aminoglycoside phosphotransferase; aph(3')-Ia; confers resistance to kanamycin in bacteria or G418 (Geneticin®) in eukaryotes
   4394..4982    +  rep_origin     ori: high-copy-number ColE1/pMB1/pBR322/pUC origin of replication
   5150..5193    -  terminator     rrnB T1 terminator: Escherichia coli rrnB; transcription terminator T1 from the E. coli rrnB gene
   5325..17      +  terminator     rrnB T2 terminator (across the origin): transcription terminator T2 from the E. coli rrnB gene
