[The description below was written by a language model from this plasmid's Addgene catalogue record and pLannotate feature annotations shown in this document.]
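Description:
pEN_TT mCh-V5-NES-EGFP-ERBB2 NLS is a Gateway entry vector built on the pEN_TTmiRC2 backbone and intended for transferring a tetracycline/doxycycline-inducible expression cassette into a destination vector by LR recombination. It is propagated in E. coli from a high-copy ColE1/pUC-type origin and selected with gentamicin through the aacC1 acetyltransferase gene, which is driven by a class 1 integron Pc promoter. This marker appears to have been inserted into a former kanamycin resistance gene, which now survives only as two flanking fragments. The rrnB T1 and T2 terminators sit upstream of the recombination cassette and insulate it from read-through transcription from the backbone.

Between attL1 and attL2 lies the tight TRE promoter (seven tet operators fused to a minimal CMV promoter), so the promoter travels with the insert during the LR reaction and expression depends on a Tet transactivator supplied in the recipient cells. The promoter drives a fusion reading frame annotated as mCherry, a V5 epitope tag and EGFP. The short unannotated gap between V5 and EGFP, and the stretch after EGFP, are consistent with the nuclear export signal and the ERBB2 (HER2)-derived nuclear localization signal named in the construct title, although neither is called by the automated annotation. There is no room for full-length ERBB2, so only a short human ERBB2 segment can be present. The catalogue lists an N-terminal 3xFLAG tag, but the feature table does not show one. The insert was cloned between SpeI and MfeI sites. The design suggests an inducible dual-fluorescent reporter of nucleocytoplasmic shuttling conferred by the ERBB2 NLS, in line with the associated work on HER2 nucleocytoplasmic transport.
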