Addgene plasmid #192316: pEN_TT mCh-V5-NES-EGFP-ERBB2 NLS
Purpose: Gateway entry vector for an inducible mCh-V5-NES-EGFP-ERBB2 NLS
Depositing lab: Kevin Janes. Depositing organization: University of Virginia. Publication: Nucleocytoplasmic transport of active HER2 causes fractional escape from the DCIS-like state. Wang L, Paudel BB, McKnight RA, Janes KA. Nat Commun. 2023 Apr 13;14(1):2110. doi: 10.1038/s41467-023-37914-x. PubMed 37055441.
Backbone
  Vector backbone: pEN_TTmiRC2
  Backbone manufacturer: Addgene #25752
  Vector type: Gateway entry vector
Growth in bacteria
  Bacterial resistance: Gentamicin, 10 μg/mL
  Growth temperature: 37°C
  Growth strain: DH5alpha
  Copy number: High Copy
Gene/Insert
  Gene/Insert name: mCh-V5-NES-EGFP-ERBB2 NLS
  Species: H. sapiens (human)
  Entrez Gene: ERBB2 (a.k.a. CD340, HER-2, HER-2/neu, HER2, MLN 19, MLN-19, NEU, NGL, TKR1, VSCN2, c-ERB-2, c-ERB2, p185(erbB2))
  Tag / fusion protein: 3xFLAG (N terminal on insert)
  Cloning method: Restriction Enzyme; 5′ cloning site SpeI (not destroyed); 3′ cloning site MfeI (not destroyed)
Terms and licenses: Academic/Nonprofit Terms; Industry Terms: Not Available to Industry
How to cite: pEN_TT mCh-V5-NES-EGFP-ERBB2 NLS was a gift from Kevin Janes (Addgene plasmid # 192316 ; http://n2t.net/addgene:192316 ; RRID:Addgene_192316)
